Addgene plasmid #41790: pNL(CMV)EGFP/CMV/WPRE∆U3
Purpose: Lentiviral vector for CMV promoter driven expression of EGFP
Depositing lab: Jakob Reiser. Depositing organization: FDA, Center for Biologics Evaluation and Research (CBER). Publication: Specific targeting of human interleukin (IL)-13 receptor alpha2-positive cells with lentiviral vectors displaying IL-13. Ou W, Marino MP, Suzuki A, Joshi B, Husain SR, Maisner A, Galanis E, Puri RK, Reiser J. Hum Gene Ther Methods. 2012 Apr;23(2):137-47. Epub 2012 May 21. 10.1089/hgtb.2012.054 PubMed 22612657.
Backbone
  Vector backbone: pNL4-3
  Vector type: Lentiviral
Growth in bacteria
  Bacterial resistance: Ampicillin, 100 μg/mL
  Growth temperature: 37°C
  Growth strain: NEB Stable
  Copy number: High Copy
Gene/Insert
  Gene/Insert name: EGFP
  Species: Synthetic
Terms and licenses: Academic/Nonprofit Terms; Industry Terms: Not Available to Industry
How to cite: pNL(CMV)EGFP/CMV/WPRE∆U3 was a gift from Jakob Reiser (Addgene plasmid # 41790 ; http://n2t.net/addgene:41790 ; RRID:Addgene_41790)
