[The description below was written by a language model from this plasmid's Addgene catalogue record and pLannotate feature annotations shown in this document.]
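Description:
pNL(CMV)EGFP/CMV/WPRE∆U3 is a 9,089 nt HIV-1-based lentiviral transfer vector derived from the pNL4-3 proviral clone, built to deliver a CMV promoter-driven EGFP reporter. It is propagated in E. coli as a high-copy plasmid through a ColE1/pUC-type origin and is selected with ampicillin via the β-lactamase gene. The catalogue lists a recombination-deficient stable strain for growth, which is common for plasmids carrying repeated LTR sequences. Short annotated fragments of human genes, lacI, lacZα, rop and bom lie in the plasmid backbone. They look like leftover flanking and cloning-vector sequence rather than functional parts.

At the 5' end, fragments of the CMV enhancer and promoter sit directly upstream of a truncated HIV-1 LTR. This suggests a hybrid CMV/LTR that drives transcription of the vector genome in producer cells, matching the "(CMV)" in the name. Next come the Ψ packaging signal extending into a gag fragment, an SV40 origin, the cPPT/CTS element that aids nuclear import of the reverse-transcribed genome, and the RRE for Rev-dependent export of unspliced vector RNA.

The internal cassette consists of a full CMV enhancer/promoter, EGFP, a small multiple cloning site remnant and the WPRE, which increases transcript stability and expression. The 3' LTR is also annotated as truncated, and together with the ∆U3 designation this points to a self-inactivating design in which LTR promoter activity is lost after integration. No intact viral structural or enzymatic genes are annotated, so packaging and envelope functions would have to be supplied in trans. The vector serves as a fluorescent reporter for transduction, and the associated publication concerns lentiviral particles targeted to cells positive for IL-13 receptor α2.
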