Features (pLannotate 1.2.2; 27 found; start..end, strand, type, name):
    333..457     +  enhancer       CMV enhancer (fragment): human cytomegalovirus immediate early enhancer
    441..545     +  promoter       CMV promoter (fragment): human cytomegalovirus (CMV) immediate early promoter
    586..766     +  LTR            5' LTR (truncated): truncated 5' long terminal repeat (LTR) from HIV-1
    814..938     +  misc_feature   HIV-1 Ψ: packaging signal of human immunodeficiency virus type 1
    922..1380    +  CDS            HIV-1 gag (fragment): gag protein from human immunodeficiency virus 1; gag
   1393..1528    +  rep_origin     SV40 ori: SV40 origin of replication
   1547..1661    +  misc_feature   cPPT/CTS: central polypurine tract and central termination sequence of HIV-1
   1806..2039    +  misc_feature   RRE: The Rev response element (RRE) of HIV-1 allows for Rev-dependent mRNA export from the nucleus to the cytoplasm.
   2416..2516    +  CDS            Rev (fragment): human immunodeficiency virus 1 (HIV-1) Rev protein; rev; enhances nuclear export of unspliced and incompletely spliced viral mRNAs
   2538..2841    +  enhancer       CMV enhancer: human cytomegalovirus immediate early enhancer
   2842..3045    +  promoter       CMV promoter: human cytomegalovirus (CMV) immediate early promoter
   3090..3806    +  CDS            EGFP: EGFP is a basic (constitutively fluorescent) green fluorescent protein published in 1996, derived from Aequorea victoria. It is reported to be a rapidly-maturing weak dimer with moderate acid sensitivity.
   3807..3825    +  misc_feature   MCS (fragment): multiple cloning site
   3826..4414    +  misc_feature   WPRE: woodchuck hepatitis virus posttranscriptional regulatory element
   4419..4556    +  CDS            nef (fragment): NEF_HV1LA - Experimental evidence at protein level: Swiss-Prot protein existence level 1. Extracellular Nef protein targets CD4(+) T-lymphocytes for apoptosis by interacting with CXCR4 surface receptors. From Human immunodeficiency virus type 1 group M subtype B (isolate Lai) (HIV-1).
   4542..4722    +  LTR            5' LTR (truncated): truncated 5' long terminal repeat (LTR) from HIV-1
   4817..4981    -  CDS            YS049_HUMAN (fragment): Experimental evidence at transcript level: Swiss-Prot protein existence level 2. From Homo sapiens (Human).
   5769..5957    +  CDS            EEF1AKMT2 (fragment): EFMT2_HUMAN - Also known as C10orf138, METTL10 From Homo sapiens (Human).
   6296..6350    -  CDS            lacI (fragment): lac repressor; lacI; The lac repressor binds to the lac operator to inhibit transcription in E. coli. This inhibition can be relieved by adding lactose or isopropyl-β-D-thiogalactopyranoside (IPTG).
   6533..7121    -  rep_origin     ori: high-copy-number ColE1/pMB1/pBR322/pUC origin of replication
   7292..8152    -  CDS            AmpR: β-lactamase; bla; confers resistance to ampicillin, carbenicillin, and related antibiotics
   8153..8257    -  promoter       AmpR promoter: bla
   8352..8387    +  CDS            rop (fragment): Rop protein, which maintains plasmids at low copy number; rop
   8489..8588    +  misc_feature   bom (fragment): basis of mobility region from pBR322
   8594..8660    -  CDS            lacZα (fragment): LacZα fragment of β-galactosidase; lacZ fragment
   8669..8749    -  CDS            YS049_HUMAN (fragment): Experimental evidence at transcript level: Swiss-Prot protein existence level 2. From Homo sapiens (Human).
   8897..317     +  CDS            nef (fragment) (across the origin): NEF_HV1LA - Experimental evidence at protein level: Swiss-Prot protein existence level 1. Extracellular Nef protein targets CD4(+) T-lymphocytes for apoptosis by interacting with CXCR4 surface receptors. From Human immunodeficiency virus type 1 group M subtype B (isolate Lai) (HIV-1).
>Addgene plasmid #41790 | pNL(CMV)EGFP/CMV/WPRE∆U3 | addgene full sequence | sequence record 171187 | Addgene NGS Result
TGGAAGGGCTAATTCACTCCCAAAGAAGACAAGATATCCTTGATCTGTGGATCTACCACACACAAGGCTA
CTTCCCTGATTGGCAGAACTACACACCAGGGCCAGGGGTCAGATATCCACTGACCTTTGGATGGTGCTAC
AAGCTAGTACCAGTTGAGCCAGATAAGGTAGAAGAGGCCAATAAAGGAGAGAACACCAGCTTGTTACACC
CTGTGAGCCTGCATGGAATGGATGACCCTGAGAGAGAAGTGTTAGAGTGGAGGTTTGACAGCCGCCTAGC
ATTTCATCACGTGGCCCGAGAGCTGCATCCGGAGTATCTAGATGGAGTTCCGCGTTACATAACTTACGGT
AAATGGCCCGCCTGGCTGACCGCCCAACGACCCCCGCCCATTGACGTCAATAATGACGTATGTTCCCATA
GTAACGCCAATAGGGACTTTCCATTGACGTCAATGGGAGTTTGTTTTGGCACCAAAATCAACGGGACTTT
CCAAAATGTCGTAATAACCCCGCCCCGTTGACGCAAATGGGCGGTAGGCGTGTACTCTAGATGCTACATA
TAAGCAGCTGCTTTTTGCCTGTACTGGGTCTCTCTGGTTAGACCAGATCTGAGCCTGGGAGCTCTCTGGC
TAACTAGGGAACCCACTGCTTAAGCCTCAATAAAGCTTGCCTTGAGTGCTCAAAGTAGTGTGTGCCCGTC
TGTTGTGTGACTCTGGTAACTAGAGATCCCTCAGACCCTTTTAGTCAGTGTGGAAAATCTCTAGCAGTGG
CGCCCGAACAGGGACTTGAAAGCGAAAGTAAAGCCAGAGGAGATCTCTCGACGCAGGACTCGGCTTGCTG
AAGCGCGCACGGCAAGAGGCGAGGGGCGGCGACTGGTGAGTACGCCAAAAATTTTGACTAGCGGAGGCTA
GAAGGAGAGAGATGGGTGCGAGAGCGTCGGTATTAAGCGGGGGAGAATTAGATAAATGGGAAAAAATTCG
GTTAAGGCCAGGGGGAAAGAAACAATATAAACTAAAACATATAGTATGGGCAAGCAGGGAGCTAGAACGA
TTCGCAGTTAATCCTGGCCTTTTAGAGACATCAGAAGGCTGTAGACAAATACTGGGACAGCTACAACCAT
CCCTTCAGACAGGATCAGAAGAACTTAGATCATTATATAATACAATAGCAGTCCTCTATTGTGTGCATCA
AAGGATAGATGTAAAAGACACCAAGGAAGCCTTAGATAAGATAGAGGAAGAGCAAAACAAAAGTAAGAAA
AAGGCACAGCAAGCAGCAGCTGACACAGGAAACAACAGCCAGGTCAGCCAAAATTACCCTATAGTGCAGA
ACCTCCAGGGGCAAATGGTACATCAGGCCATATCACCTAGAACTTTAAATATGACTCCGCCCATCCCGCC
CCTAACTCCGCCCAGTTCCGCCCATTCTCCGCCCCATGGCTGACTAATTTTTTTTATTTATGCAGAGGCC
GAGGCCGCCTCGGCCTCTGAGCTATTCCAGAAGTAGTGAGGAGGCTTTTTTGGAGGCCTAGGCTTTTGCA
AATGCATAAAAGAAAAGGGGGGATTGGGGGGTACAGTGCAGGGGAAAGAATAGTAGACATAATAGCAACA
GACATACAAACTAAAGAATTACAAAAACAAATTACAAAAATTCAAAATTTTCGGGTTTATTACAGGGACA
GCAGAGATCCACAATTGGAGAAGTGAATTATATAAATATAAAGTAGTAAAAATTGAACCATTAGGAGTAG
CACCCACCAAGGCAAAGAGAAGAGTGGTGCAGAGAGAAAAAAGAGCAGTGGGAATAGGAGCTTTGTTCCT
TGGGTTCTTGGGAGCAGCAGGAAGCACTATGGGCGCAGCGTCAATGACGCTGACGGTACAGGCCAGACAA
TTATTGTCTGGTATAGTGCAGCAGCAGAACAATTTGCTGAGGGCTATTGAGGCGCAACAGCATCTGTTGC
AACTCACAGTCTGGGGCATCAAGCAGCTCCAGGCAAGAATCCTGGCTGTGGAAAGATACCTAAAGGATCA
ACAGCTCCTGGGGATTTGGGGTTGCTCTGGAAAACTCATTTGCACCACTGCTGTGCCTTGGAATGCTAGT
TGGAGTAATAAATCTCTGGAACAGATTTGGAATAACATGACCTGGATGGAGTGGGACAGAGAAATTAACA
ATTACACAAGCTTAATACACTCCTTAATTGAAGAATCGCAAAACCAGCAAGAAAAGAATGAACAAGAATT
ATTGGAATTAGATAAATGGGCAAGTTTGTGGAATTGGTTTAACATAACAAATTGGCTGTGGTATATAAAA
TTATTCATAATGATAGTAGGAGGCTTGGTAGGTTTAAGAATAGTTTTTGCTGTACTTTCTGTAGTGAATA
GAGTTAGGCAGGGATATTCACCATTATCGTTTCAGACCCACCTCCCAATCCCGAGGGGACCCGACAGGCC
CGAAGGAATAGAAGAAGAAGGTGGAGAGAGAGACAGAGACAGATCCATTCGATTAGTGAACGGATCTAGT
TAACTAGATCTAGAGTCCGTTACATAACTTACGGTAAATGGCCCGCCTGGCTGACCGCCCAACGACCCCC
GCCCATTGACGTCAATAATGACGTATGTTCCCATAGTAACGCCAATAGGGACTTTCCATTGACGTCAATG
GGTGGAGTATTTACGGTAAACTGCCCACTTGGCAGTACATCAAGTGTATCATATGCCAAGTACGCCCCCT
ATTGACGTCAATGACGGTAAATGGCCCGCCTGGCATTATGCCCAGTACATGACCTTATGGGACTTTCCTA
CTTGGCAGTACATCTACGTATTAGTCATCGCTATTACCATGGTGATGCGGTTTTGGCAGTACATCAATGG
GCGTGGATAGCGGTTTGACTCACGGGGATTTCCAAGTCTCCACCCCATTGACGTCAATGGGAGTTTGTTT
TGGCACCAAAATCAACGGGACTTTCCAAAATGTCGTAACAACTCCGCCCCATTGACGCAAATGGGCGGTA
GGCGTGTACGGTGGGAGGTCTATATAAGCAGAGCTGGTTTAGTGAACCGTCAGATCCGCTAGCGCTACCG
GTCGCCACCATGGTGAGCAAGGGCGAGGAGCTGTTCACCGGGGTGGTGCCCATCCTGGTCGAGCTGGACG
GCGACGTAAACGGCCACAAGTTCAGCGTGTCCGGCGAGGGCGAGGGCGATGCCACCTACGGCAAGCTGAC
CCTGAAGTTCATCTGCACCACCGGCAAGCTGCCCGTGCCCTGGCCCACCCTCGTGACCACCCTGACCTAC
GGCGTGCAGTGCTTCAGCCGCTACCCCGACCACATGAAGCAGCACGACTTCTTCAAGTCCGCCATGCCCG
AAGGCTACGTCCAGGAGCGCACCATCTTCTTCAAGGACGACGGCAACTACAAGACCCGCGCCGAGGTGAA
GTTCGAGGGCGACACCCTGGTGAACCGCATCGAGCTGAAGGGCATCGACTTCAAGGAGGACGGCAACATC
CTGGGGCACAAGCTGGAGTACAACTACAACAGCCACAACGTCTATATCATGGCCGACAAGCAGAAGAACG
GCATCAAGGTGAACTTCAAGATCCGCCACAACATCGAGGACGGCAGCGTGCAGCTCGCCGACCACTACCA
GCAGAACACCCCCATCGGCGACGGCCCCGTGCTGCTGCCCGACAACCACTACCTGAGCACCCAGTCCGCC
CTGAGCAAAGACCCCAACGAGAAGCGCGATCACATGGTCCTGCTGGAGTTCGTGACCGCCGCCGGGATCA
CTCTCGGCATGGACGAGCTGTACAAGTCCGGACTCAGATCTCGAGAATCAACCTCTGGATTACAAAATTT
GTGAAAGATTGACTGGTATTCTTAACTATGTTGCTCCTTTTACGCTATGTGGATACGCTGCTTTAATGCC
TTTGTATCATGCTATTGCTTCCCGTATGGCTTTCATTTTCTCCTCCTTGTATAAATCCTGGTTGCTGTCT
CTTTATGAGGAGTTGTGGCCCGTTGTCAGGCAACGTGGCGTGGTGTGCACTGTGTTTGCTGACGCAACCC
CCACTGGTTGGGGCATTGCCACCACCTGTCAGCTCCTTTCCGGGACTTTCGCTTTCCCCCTCCCTATTGC
CACGGCGGAACTCATCGCCGCCTGCCTTGCCCGCTGCTGGACAGGGGCTCGGCTGTTGGGCACTGACAAT
TCCGTGGTGTTGTCGGGGAAGCTGACGTCCTTTCCATGGCTGCTCGCCTGTGTTGCCACCTGGATTCTGC
GCGGGACGTCCTTCTGCTACGTCCCTTCGGCCCTCAATCCAGCGGACCTTCCTTCCCGCGGCCTGCTGCC
GGCTCTGCGGCCTCTTCCGCGTCTTCGCCTTCGCCCTCAGACGAGTCGGATCTCCCTTTGGGCCGCCTCC
CCGCCTGGGTACCTTTAAGACCAATGACTTACAAGGCAGCTGTAGATCTTAGCCACTTTTTAAAAGAAAA
GGGGGGACTGGAAGGGCTAATTCACTCCCAAAGAAGACAAGATCTGCTTTTTGCCTGTACTGGGTCTCTC
TGGTTAGACCAGATCTGAGCCTGGGAGCTCTCTGGCTAACTAGGGAACCCACTGCTTAAGCCTCAATAAA
GCTTGCCTTGAGTGCTTCAAGTAGTGTGTGCCCGTCTGTTGTGTGACTCTGGTAACTAGAGATCCCTCAG
ACCCTTTTAGTCAGTGTGGAAAATCTCTAGCACCCAGGAGGTAGAGGTTGCAGTGAGCCAAGATCGCGCC
ACTGCATTCCAGCCTGGGCAAGAAAACAAGACTGTCTAAAATAATAATAATAAGTTAAGGGTATTAAATA
TATTTATACATGGAGGTCATAAAAATATATATATTTGGGCTGGGCGCAGTGGCTCACACCTGCGCCCGGC
CCTTTGGGAGGCCGAGGCAGGTGGATCACCTGAGTTTGGGAGTTCCAGACCAGCCTGACCAACATGGAGA
AACCCCTTCTCTGTGTATTTTTAGTAGATTTTATTTTATGTGTATTTTATTCACAGGTATTTCTGGAAAA
CTGAAACTGTTTTTCCTCTACTCTGATACCACAAGAATCATCAGCACAGAGGAAGACTTCTGTGATCAAA
TGTGGTGGGAGAGGGAGGTTTTCACCAGCACATGAGCAGTCAGTTCTGCCGCAGACTCGGCGGGTGTCCT
TCGGTTCAGTTCCAACACCGCCTGCCTGGAGAGAGGTCAGACCACAGGGTGAGGGCTCAGTCCCCAAGAC
ATAAACACCCAAGACATAAACACCCAACAGGTCCACCCCGCCTGCTGCCCAGGCAGAGCCGATTCACCAA
GACGGGAATTAGGATAGAGAAAGAGTAAGTCACACAGAGCCGGCTGTGCGGGAGAACGGAGTTCTATTAT
GACTCAAATCAGTCTCCCCAAGCATTCGGGGATCAGAGTTTTTAAGGATAACTTAGTGTGTAGGGGGCCA
GTGAGTTGGAGATGAAAGCGTAGGGAGTCGAAGGTGTCCTTTTGCGCCGAGTCAGTTCCTGGGTGGGGGC
CACAAGATCGGATGAGCCAGTTTATCAATCCGGGGGTGCCAGCTGATCCATGGAGTGCAGGGTCTGCAAA
ATATCTCAAGCACTGATTGATCTTAGGTTTTACAATAGTGATGTTACCCCAGGAACAATTTGGGGAAGGT
CAGAATCTTGTAGCCTGTAGCTGCATGACTCCTAAACCATAATTTCTTTTTTGTTTTTTTTTTTTTATTT
TTGAGACAGGGTCTCACTCTGTCACCTAGGCTGGAGTGCAGTGGTGCAATCACAGCTCACTGCAGCCTCA
ACGTCGTAAGCTCAAGCGATCCTCCCACCTCAGCCTGCCTGGTAGCTGAGACTACAAGCGACGCCCCAGT
TAATTTTTGTATTTTTGGTAGAGGCAGCGTTTTGCCGTGTGGCCCTGGCTGGTCTCGAACTCCTGGGCTC
AAGTGATCCAGCCTCAGCCTCCCAAAGTGCTGGGACAACCGGGGCCAGTCACTGCACCTGGCCCTAAACC
ATAATTTCTAATCTTTTGGCTAATTTGTTAGTCCTACAAAGGCAGTCTAGTCCCCAGGCAAAAAGGGGGT
TTGTTTCGGGAAAGGGCTGTTACTGTCTTTGTTTCAAACTATAAACTAAGTTCCTCCTAAACTTAGTTCG
GCCTACACCCAGGAATGAACAAGGAGAGCTTGGAGGTTAGAAGCACGATGGAATTGGTTAGGTCAGATCT
CTTTCACTGTCTGAGTTATAATTTTGCAATGGTGGTTCAAAGACTGCCCGCTTCTGACACCAGTCGCTGC
ATTAATGAATCGGCCAACGCGCGGGGAGAGGCGGTTTGCGTATTGGGCGCTCTTCCGCTTCCTCGCTCAC
TGACTCGCTGCGCTCGGTCGTTCGGCTGCGGCGAGCGGTATCAGCTCACTCAAAGGCGGTAATACGGTTA
TCCACAGAATCAGGGGATAACGCAGGAAAGAACATGTGAGCAAAAGGCCAGCAAAAGGCCAGGAACCGTA
AAAAGGCCGCGTTGCTGGCGTTTTTCCATAGGCTCCGCCCCCCTGACGAGCATCACAAAAATCGACGCTC
AAGTCAGAGGTGGCGAAACCCGACAGGACTATAAAGATACCAGGCGTTTCCCCCTGGAAGCTCCCTCGTG
CGCTCTCCTGTTCCGACCCTGCCGCTTACCGGATACCTGTCCGCCTTTCTCCCTTCGGGAAGCGTGGCGC
TTTCTCATAGCTCACGCTGTAGGTATCTCAGTTCGGTGTAGGTCGTTCGCTCCAAGCTGGGCTGTGTGCA
CGAACCCCCCGTTCAGCCCGACCGCTGCGCCTTATCCGGTAACTATCGTCTTGAGTCCAACCCGGTAAGA
CACGACTTATCGCCACTGGCAGCAGCCACTGGTAACAGGATTAGCAGAGCGAGGTATGTAGGCGGTGCTA
CAGAGTTCTTGAAGTGGTGGCCTAACTACGGCTACACTAGAAGAACAGTATTTGGTATCTGCGCTCTGCT
GAAGCCAGTTACCTTCGGAAAAAGAGTTGGTAGCTCTTGATCCGGCAAACAAACCACCGCTGGTAGCGGT
GGTTTTTTTGTTTGCAAGCAGCAGATTACGCGCAGAAAAAAAGGATCTCAAGAAGATCCTTTGATCTTTT
CTACGGGGTCTGACGCTCAGTGGAACGAAAACTCACGTTAAGGGATTTTGGTCATGAGATTATCAAAAAG
GATCTTCACCTAGATCCTTTTAAATTAAAAATGAAGTTTTAAATCAATCTAAAGTATATATGAGTAAACT
TGGTCTGACAGTTACCAATGCTTAATCAGTGAGGCACCTATCTCAGCGATCTGTCTATTTCGTTCATCCA
TAGTTGCCTGACTCCCCGTCGTGTAGATAACTACGATACGGGAGGGCTTACCATCTGGCCCCAGTGCTGC
AATGATACCGCGAGACCCACGCTCACCGGCTCCAGATTTATCAGCAATAAACCAGCCAGCCGGAAGGGCC
GAGCGCAGAAGTGGTCCTGCAACTTTATCCGCCTCCATCCAGTCTATTAATTGTTGCCGGGAAGCTAGAG
TAAGTAGTTCGCCAGTTAATAGTTTGCGCAACGTTGTTGCCATTGCTACAGGCATCGTGGTGTCACGCTC
GTCGTTTGGTATGGCTTCATTCAGCTCCGGTTCCCAACGATCAAGGCGAGTTACATGATCCCCCATGTTG
TGCAAAAAAGCGGTTAGCTCCTTCGGTCCTCCGATCGTTGTCAGAAGTAAGTTGGCCGCAGTGTTATCAC
TCATGGTTATGGCAGCACTGCATAATTCTCTTACTGTCATGCCATCCGTAAGATGCTTTTCTGTGACTGG
TGAGTACTCAACCAAGTCATTCTGAGAATAGTGTATGCGGCGACCGAGTTGCTCTTGCCCGGCGTCAATA
CGGGATAATACCGCGCCACATAGCAGAACTTTAAAAGTGCTCATCATTGGAAAACGTTCTTCGGGGCGAA
AACTCTCAAGGATCTTACCGCTGTTGAGATCCAGTTCGATGTAACCCACTCGTGCACCCAACTGATCTTC
AGCATCTTTTACTTTCACCAGCGTTTCTGGGTGAGCAAAAACAGGAAGGCAAAATGCCGCAAAAAAGGGA
ATAAGGGCGACACGGAAATGTTGAATACTCATACTCTTCCTTTTTCAATATTATTGAAGCATTTATCAGG
GTTATTGTCTCATGAGCGGATACATATTTGAATGTATTTAGAAAAATAAACAAATAGGGGTTCCGCGCAC
ATTTCCCCGAAAAGTGCCACCTGACGTCTAAGAAACCATTATTATCATGACATTAACCTATAAAAATAGG
CGTATCACGAGGCCCTTTCGTCTCGCGCGTTTCGGTGATGACGGTGAAAACCTCTGACACATGCAGCTCC
CGGAGACGGTCACAGCTTGTCTGTAAGCGGATGCCGGGAGCAGACAAGCCCGTCAGGGCGCGTCAGCGGG
TGTTGGCGGGTGTCGGGGCTGGCTTAACTATGCGGCATCAGAGCAGATTGTACTGAGAGTGCACCATATG
CGGTGTGAAATACCGCACAGATGCGTAAGGAGAAAATACCGCATCAGGCGCCATTCGCCATTCAGGCTGC
GCAACTGTTGGGAAGGGCGATCGGTGCGGGCCTCTTCGCTATTACGCCAGGGGAGGCAGAGATTGCAGTA
AGCTGAGATCGCAGCACTGCACTCCAGCCTGGGCGACAGAGTAAGACTCTGTCTCAAAAATAAAATAAAT
AAATCAATCAGATATTCCAATCTTTTCCTTTATTTATTTATTTATTTTCTATTTTGGAAACACAGTCCTT
CCTTATTCCAGAATTACACATATATTCTATTTTTCTTTATATGCTCCAGTTTTTTTTAGACCTTCACCTG
AAATGTGTGTATCGAGACCTAGAAAAACATGGAGCAATCACAAGTAGCAATACAGCAGCTAACAATGCTG
CTTGTGCCTGGCTAGAAGCACAAGAGGAGGAAGAGGTGGGTTTTCCAGTCACACCTCAGGTACCTTTAAG
ACCAATGACTTACAAGGCAGCTGTAGATCTTAGCCACTTTTTAAAAGAAAAGGGGGGAC
